Addgene plasmid #193733: pRAC07A
Purpose: (Empty Backbone) Expresses deactivated-Cas9 (J23107) and tracrRNA, with BBR1 origin, ampR, Start-Stop assembly site for array insertion
Depositing lab: Martin Buck. Depositing organization: Imperial College London.
Backbone
  Vector backbone: pSEVA331
  Vector type: Bacterial Expression, CRISPR, Synthetic Biology
Growth in bacteria
  Bacterial resistance: Ampicillin, 100 μg/mL
  Growth temperature: 37°C
  Growth strain: DH5alpha
  Copy number: Unknown
Terms and licenses: Academic/Nonprofit Terms; Industry Terms: Not Available to Industry
How to cite: pRAC07A was a gift from Martin Buck (Addgene plasmid # 193733 ; http://n2t.net/addgene:193733 ; RRID:Addgene_193733)
