[The description below was written by a language model from this plasmid's Addgene catalogue record and pLannotate feature annotations shown in this document.]
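Description:
pRAC07A is an empty-backbone bacterial expression plasmid for CRISPR interference-type applications, built on the broad-host-range SEVA vector pSEVA331. It replicates through the pBBR1 oriV together with its cognate Rep protein, a system derived from Bordetella bronchiseptica that functions in many Gram-negative species. An incP oriT allows conjugative transfer when mobilisation functions are supplied in trans. Selection is by ampicillin via β-lactamase under its own promoter. A short residual fragment of the chloramphenicol acetyltransferase gene directly downstream of AmpR suggests that the parental chloramphenicol marker was replaced. The sequenced record is 8,372 nt, and copy number is not stated.

The fixed payload is a catalytically dead Streptococcus pyogenes Cas9 carrying the D10A and H840A mutations, so it binds DNA under RNA guidance without cutting. According to the catalogue entry it is driven by the constitutive Anderson promoter J23107, although that promoter is not annotated in the feature table. A lambda t0 terminator lies downstream of the dCas9 coding sequence. The S. pyogenes tracrRNA is encoded upstream of dCas9 on the opposite strand, and an rrnB T1 terminator lies beyond it.

Because the tracrRNA is supplied separately, the plasmid is designed to receive a CRISPR array rather than a fused single guide RNA. The array is inserted at a Start-Stop assembly site. The annotated lac promoter/operator, CAP site, pUC-type MCS and lacZα fragments, flanked by a second rrnB T1 terminator, probably correspond to this acceptor region and may act as a blue/white screening placeholder, though the record does not say so explicitly. Once an array is inserted, the construct would provide all components for programmable, multiplexed transcriptional repression in bacteria, in line with its synthetic biology classification.
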