Features (pLannotate 1.2.2; 19 found; start..end, strand, type, name):
    471..565     +  terminator     lambda t0 terminator: transcription terminator from phage lambda
    614..635     +  protein_bind   CAP binding site: CAP binding activates transcription in the presence of cAMP. E. coli catabolite activator protein
    650..680     +  promoter       lac promoter: promoter for the E. coli lac operon
    688..704     +  protein_bind   lac operator: The lac repressor binds to the lac operator to inhibit transcription in E. coli. This inhibition can be relieved by adding lactose or isopropyl-β-D-thiogalactopyranoside (IPTG). lac repressor encoded by lacI
    741..797     -  misc_feature   MCS: pUC18/19 multiple cloning site
    794..951     +  CDS            lacZα (fragment): LacZα fragment of β-galactosidase; lacZ fragment
    957..1049    -  misc_feature   bom (fragment): basis of mobility region from pBR322
   1075..1161    -  terminator     rrnB T1 terminator: Escherichia coli rrnB; transcription terminator T1 from the E. coli rrnB gene
   1163..1179    +  misc_feature   MCS (fragment): pUC18/19 multiple cloning site
   1187..1211    +  CDS            lacZα (fragment): LacZα fragment of β-galactosidase; lacZ fragment
   1220..1283    +  promoter       AmpR promoter: bla
   1284..2144    +  CDS            AmpR: β-lactamase; bla; confers resistance to ampicillin, carbenicillin, and related antibiotics
   2144..2290    +  CDS            CmR (fragment): chloramphenicol acetyltransferase; cat; confers resistance to chloramphenicol
   2439..2547    +  oriT           oriT: incP origin of transfer
   2558..3220    -  CDS            pBBR1 Rep: replication protein for the broad-host-range plasmid pBBR1 from Bordetella bronchiseptica
   3221..3992    -  rep_origin     pBBR1 oriV: replication origin of the broad-host-range plasmid pBBR1 from Bordetella bronchiseptica; requires the pBBR1 Rep protein for replication
   4107..4193    -  terminator     rrnB T1 terminator: Escherichia coli rrnB; transcription terminator T1 from the E. coli rrnB gene
   4398..4476    -  misc_RNA       tracrRNA: trans-activating CRISPR RNA for the Streptococcus pyogenes CRISPR/Cas9 system
   4606..340     +  CDS            dCas9 (across the origin): catalytically dead mutant of the Cas9 endonuclease from the Streptococcus pyogenes Type II CRISPR/Cas system RNA-guided DNA-binding protein that lacks endonuclease activity due to the D10A mutation in the RuvC catalytic domain and the H840A mutation in the HNH catalytic domain
>Addgene plasmid #193733 | pRAC07A | addgene full sequence | sequence record 381918 | Addgene NGS Result
ATTGTTTGTGGAGCAGCATAAGCATTATTTAGATGAGATTATTGAGCAAATCAGTGAATTTTCTAAGCGT
GTTATTTTAGCAGATGCCAATTTAGATAAAGTTCTTAGTGCATATAACAAACATAGAGACAAACCAATAC
GTGAACAAGCAGAAAATATTATTCATTTATTTACGTTGACGAATCTTGGAGCTCCCGCTGCTTTTAAATA
TTTTGATACAACAATTGATCGTAAACGATATACGTCTACAAAAGAAGTTTTAGATGCCACTCTTATCCAT
CAATCCATCACTGGTCTTTATGAAACACGCATTGATTTGAGTCAGCTAGGAGGTGACTGATAAGAATTGC
TCGGTACCAAATTCCAGAAAAGAGACGCTTTCGAGCGTCTTTTTTCGTTTTGGTCCTGACGCTTACCTCT
TAAGAGGTCACTGACCTAACATTTACGGCTAGCTCAGTCCTAGAGTCGAGGACTCCTGTTGATAGATCCA
GTAATGACCTCAGAACTCCATCTGGATTTGTTCAGAACGCTCGGTTGCCGCCGGGCGTTTTTTATTGGTG
AGAATGGTCTCAAGGTCAGAGAAGAGCCAGTAGGGCAGTGAGCGCAACGCAATTAATGTGAGTTAGCTCA
CTCATTAGGCACCCCAGGCTTTACACTTTATGCTTCCGGCTCGTATGTTGTGTGGAATTGTGAGCGGATA
ACAATTTCACACAGGAAACAGCTATGACCATGATTACGCCAAGCTTGCATGCCTGCAGGTCGACTCTAGA
GGATCCCCGGGTACCGAGCTCGAATTCACTGGCCGTCGTTTTACAACGTCGTGACTGGGAAAACCCTGGC
GTTACCCAACTTAATCGCCTTGCAGCACATCCCCCTTTCGCCAGCTGGCGTAATAGCGAAGAGGCCCGCA
CCGATCGCCCTTCCCAACAGTTGCGCAGCCTGAATGGCGAATGGCGCCTGATGCGGTATTTTCTCCTTAC
GCATCTGTGCGGTATTTCACACCGCATATGGTGCACTCTCAGTACAATCTGCTCTGATGCCGCATAGTTT
CCGCTCTTCAGGATACTAGAGACCATTTGTCCTACTCAGGAGAGCGTTCACCGACAAACAACAGATAAAA
CGAAAGGCCCAGTCTTTCGACTGAGCCTTTCGTTTTATTTGATGCAGGCATGCAAGCTTGCGGCCGCGTC
GTGACTGGGAAAACCCTGGCGACTAGAAATATGTATCCGCTCATGAGACAATAACCCTGATAAATGCTTC
AATAATATTGAAAAAGGAAGAGTATGAGTATTCAACATTTCCGTGTCGCCCTTATTCCCTTTTTTGCGGC
ATTTTGCCTTCCTGTTTTTGCTCACCCAGAAACGCTGGTGAAAGTAAAAGATGCTGAAGATCAGTTGGGT
GCACGAGTGGGTTACATCGAACTGGATCTCAACAGCGGTAAGATCCTTGAGAGTTTTCGCCCCGAAGAAC
GTTTTCCAATGATGAGCACTTTTAAAGTTCTGCTATGTGGCGCGGTATTATCCCGTATTGACGCCGGGCA
AGAGCAACTCGGTCGCCGCATACACTATTCTCAGAATGACTTGGTTGAGTACTCACCAGTCACAGAAAAG
CATCTTACGGATGGCATGACAGTAAGAGAATTATGCAGTGCTGCCATAACCATGAGTGATAACACTGCGG
CCAACTTACTTCTGACAACGATCGGAGGACCGAAGGAGCTAACCGCTTTTTTGCACAACATGGGGGATCA
TGTAACTCGCCTTGATCGTTGGGAACCGGAGCTGAATGAAGCCATACCAAACGACGAGCGTGACACCACG
ATGCCTGTAGCAATGGCAACAACGTTGCGCAAACTATTAACTGGCGAACTACTTACTCTAGCTTCCCGGC
AACAATTAATAGACTGGATGGAGGCGGATAAAGTTGCAGGACCACTTCTGCGCTCGGCCCTTCCGGCTGG
CTGGTTTATTGCTGATAAATCTGGAGCCGGTGAGCGTGGGTCCCGCGGTATCATTGCAGCACTGGGGCCA
GATGGTAAGCCCTCCCGTATCGTAGTTATCTACACGACGGGGAGTCAGGCAACTATGGATGAACGAAATA
GACAGATCGCTGAGATAGGTGCCTCACTGATTAAGCATTGGTAACCATGGGCAAATATTATACGCAAGGC
GACAAGGTGCTGATGCCGCTGGCGATTCAGGTTCATCATGCCGTTTGTGATGGCTTCCATGTCGGCAGAA
TGCTTAATGAATTACAACAGTACTGCGATGAGTGGCAGGGCGGGGCGTAATTTGACTTTTGTCCTTTTCC
GCTGCATAACCCTGCTTCGGGGTCATTATAGCGATTTTTTCGGTATATCCATCCTTTTTCGCACGATATA
CAGGATTTTGCCAAAGGGTTCGTGTAGACTTTCCTTGGTGTATCCAACGGCGTCAGCCGGGCAGGATAGG
TGAAGTAGGCCCACCCGCGAGCGGGTGTTCCTTCTTCACTGTCCCTTATTCGCACCTGGCGGTGCTCAAC
GGGAATCCTGCTCTGCGAGGCTGGCCGTAGGCCGGCCCTACCGGCGCGGCAGCGTTACCCGTGTCGGCGG
CTCCAACGGCTCGCCATCGTCCAGAAAACACGGCTCATCGGGCATCGGCAGGCGCTGCTGCCCGCGCCGT
TCCCATTCCTCCGTTTCGGTCAAGGCTGGCAGGTCTGGTTCCATGCCCGGAATGCCGGGCTGGCTGGGCG
GCTCCTCGCCGGGGCCGGTCGGTAGTTGCTGCTCGCCCGGATACAGGGTCGGGATGCGGCGCAGGTCGCC
ATGCCCCAACAGCGATTCGTCCTGGTCGTCGTGATCAACCACCACGGCGGCACTGAACACCGACAGGCGC
AACTGGTCGCGGGGCTGGCCCCACGCCACGCGGTCATTGACCACGTAGGCCGACACGGTGCCGGGGCCGT
TGAGCTTCACGACGGAGATCCAGCGCTCGGCCACCAAGTCCTTGACTGCGTATTGGACCGTCCGCAAAGA
ACGTCCGATGAGCTTGGAAAGTGTCTTCTGGCTGACCACCACGGCGTTCTGGTGGCCCATCTGCGCCACG
AGGTGATGCAGCAGCATTGCCGCCGTGGGTTTCCTCGCAATAAGCCCGGCCCACGCCTCATGCGCTTTGC
GTTCCGTTTGCACCCAGTGACCGGGCTTGTTCTTGGCTTGAATGCCGATTTCTCTGGACTGCGTGGCCAT
GCTTATCTCCATGCGGTAGGGGTGCCGCACGGTTGCGGCACCATGCGCAATCAGCTGCAACTTTTCGGCA
GCGCGACAACAATTATGCGTTGCGTAAAAGTGGCAGTCAATTACAGATTTTCTTTAACCTACGCAATGAG
CTATTGCGGGGGGTGCCGCAATGAGCTGTTGCGTACCCCCCTTTTTTAAGTTGTTGATTTTTAAGTCTTT
CGCATTTCGCCCTATATCTAGTTCTTTGGTGCCCAAAGAAGGGCACCCCTGCGGGGTTCCCCCACGCCTT
CGGCGCGGCTCCCCCTCCGGCAAAAAGTGGCCCCTCCGGGGCTTGTTGATCGACTGCGCGGCCTTCGGCC
TTGCCCAAGGTGGCGCTGCCCCCTTGGAACCCCCGCACTCGCCGCCGTGAGGCTCGGGGGGCAGGCGGGC
GGGCTTCGCCCTTCGACTGCCCCCACTCGCATAGGCTTGGGTCGTTCCAGGCGCGTCAAGGCCAAGCCGC
TGCGCGGTCGCTGCGCGAGCCTTGACCCGCCTTCCACTTGGTGTCCAACCGGCAAGCGAAGCGCGCAGGC
CGCAGGCCGGAGGCTTTTCCCCAGAGAAAATTAAAAAAATTGATGGGGCAAGGCCGCAGGCCGCGCAGTT
GGAGCCGGTGGGTATGTGGTCGAAGGCTGGGTAGCCGGTGGGCAATCCCTGTGGTCAAGCTCGTGGGCAG
GCGCAGCCTGTCCATCAGCTTGTCCAGCAGGGTTGTCCACGGGCCGAGCGAAGCGAGCCAGCCGGTGGCC
GCTCGCGGCCATCGTCCACATATCCACGGGCTGGCAAGGGAGCGCAGCGACCGCGCAGGGCGAAGCCCGG
AGAGCAAGCCCGTAGGGGGGGCGCGCCCAGCTGTCTAGGGCGGCGGATTTGTCCTACTCAGGAGAGCGTT
CACCGACAAACAACAGATAAAACGAAAGGCCCAGTCTTTCGACTGAGCCTTTCGTTTTATTTGATGCCTT
TAATTAAAGCGGATAACAATTTCACACAGGAGGCCGCCTAGGCCGCGGCCGCGCGAATTCAAAAGATCCG
GCAGCGCCTAAATGTAGAATGATAAAAGGATTAAGAGATTAATTTCCCTAAAAATGATAAAACAAGCGTT
TTGAAAGCGCTTGTTTTTTTGGTTTGCAGTCAGAGTAGAATAGAAGTATCAAAAAAAGCACCGACTCGGT
GCCACTTTTTCAAGTTGATAACGGACTAGCCTTATTTTAACTTGCTATGCTGTTTTGAATGGTTCCAACA
AGATTATTTTATAACTTTTATAACAAATAATCAAGGAGAAATTCAAAGAAATTTATCAGCCACTAGTTTA
CGGCTAGCTCAGCCCTAGGTATTATGCTAGCAGATCTAAAGAGGAGAAAGGATCTATGGATAAGAAATAC
TCAATAGGCTTAGCTATCGGCACAAATAGCGTCGGATGGGCGGTGATCACTGATGAATATAAGGTTCCGT
CTAAAAAGTTCAAGGTTCTGGGAAATACAGACCGCCACAGTATCAAAAAAAATCTTATAGGGGCTCTTTT
ATTTGACAGTGGAGAGACAGCGGAAGCGACTCGTCTCAAACGGACAGCTCGTAGAAGGTATACACGTCGG
AAGAATCGTATTTGTTATCTACAGGAGATTTTTTCAAATGAGATGGCGAAAGTAGATGATAGTTTCTTTC
ATCGACTTGAAGAGTCTTTTTTGGTGGAAGAAGACAAGAAGCATGAACGTCATCCTATTTTTGGAAATAT
AGTAGATGAAGTTGCTTATCATGAGAAATATCCAACTATCTATCATCTGCGAAAAAAATTGGTAGATTCT
ACTGATAAAGCGGATTTGCGCTTAATCTATTTGGCCTTAGCGCATATGATTAAGTTTCGTGGTCATTTTT
TGATTGAGGGAGATTTAAATCCTGATAATAGTGATGTGGACAAACTATTTATCCAGTTGGTACAAACCTA
CAATCAATTATTTGAAGAAAACCCTATTAACGCAAGTGGAGTAGATGCTAAAGCGATTCTTTCTGCACGA
TTGAGTAAATCAAGACGATTAGAAAATCTCATTGCTCAGCTCCCCGGTGAGAAGAAAAATGGCTTATTTG
GGAATCTCATTGCTTTGTCATTGGGTTTGACCCCTAATTTTAAATCAAATTTTGATTTGGCAGAAGATGC
TAAATTACAGCTTTCAAAAGATACTTACGATGATGATTTAGATAATTTATTGGCGCAAATTGGAGATCAA
TATGCTGATTTGTTTTTGGCAGCTAAGAATTTATCAGATGCTATTTTACTTTCAGATATCCTAAGAGTAA
ATACTGAAATAACTAAGGCTCCCCTATCAGCTTCAATGATTAAACGCTACGATGAACATCATCAAGACTT
GACTCTTTTAAAAGCTTTAGTTCGACAACAACTTCCAGAAAAGTATAAAGAAATCTTTTTTGATCAATCA
AAAAACGGATATGCAGGTTATATTGATGGGGGAGCTAGCCAAGAAGAATTTTATAAATTTATCAAACCAA
TTTTAGAAAAAATGGATGGTACTGAGGAATTATTGGTGAAACTAAATCGTGAAGATTTGCTGCGCAAGCA
ACGGACCTTTGACAACGGCTCTATTCCCCATCAAATTCACTTGGGTGAGCTGCATGCTATTTTGAGAAGA
CAAGAAGACTTTTATCCATTTTTAAAAGACAATCGTGAGAAGATTGAAAAAATCTTGACTTTTCGTATTC
CTTATTATGTTGGTCCATTGGCGCGTGGCAATAGTCGTTTTGCATGGATGACTCGGAAGTCTGAAGAAAC
AATTACCCCATGGAATTTTGAAGAAGTTGTCGATAAAGGTGCTTCAGCTCAATCATTTATTGAACGCATG
ACAAACTTTGATAAAAATCTTCCAAATGAAAAAGTACTACCAAAACATAGTTTGCTTTATGAGTATTTTA
CGGTTTATAACGAATTGACAAAGGTCAAATATGTTACTGAAGGAATGCGAAAACCAGCATTTCTTTCAGG
TGAACAGAAGAAAGCCATTGTTGATTTACTCTTCAAAACAAATCGAAAAGTAACCGTTAAGCAATTAAAA
GAAGATTATTTCAAAAAAATAGAATGTTTTGATAGTGTTGAAATTTCAGGAGTTGAAGATAGATTTAATG
CTTCATTAGGTACCTACCATGATTTGCTAAAAATTATTAAAGATAAAGATTTTTTGGATAATGAAGAAAA
TGAAGATATCTTAGAGGATATTGTTTTAACATTGACCTTATTTGAAGATAGGGAGATGATTGAGGAAAGA
CTTAAAACATATGCTCACCTCTTTGATGATAAGGTGATGAAACAGCTTAAACGTCGCCGTTATACTGGTT
GGGGACGTTTGTCTCGAAAATTGATTAATGGTATTAGGGATAAGCAATCTGGCAAAACAATATTAGATTT
TTTGAAATCAGATGGTTTTGCCAATCGCAATTTTATGCAGCTGATCCATGATGATAGTTTGACATTTAAA
GAAGACATTCAAAAAGCACAAGTGTCTGGACAAGGCGATAGTTTACATGAACATATTGCAAATTTAGCTG
GTAGCCCTGCTATTAAAAAAGGTATTTTACAGACTGTAAAAGTTGTTGATGAATTGGTCAAAGTAATGGG
GCGGCATAAGCCAGAAAATATCGTTATTGAAATGGCACGTGAAAATCAGACAACTCAAAAGGGCCAGAAA
AATTCGCGAGAGCGTATGAAACGAATCGAAGAAGGTATCAAAGAATTAGGAAGTCAGATTCTTAAAGAGC
ATCCTGTTGAAAATACTCAATTGCAAAATGAAAAGCTCTATCTCTATTATCTCCAAAATGGAAGAGACAT
GTATGTGGACCAAGAATTAGATATTAATCGTTTAAGTGATTATGATGTCGATGACATTGTTCCACAAAGT
TTCCTTAAAGACGATTCAATAGACAATAAGGTCTTAACGCGTTCTGATAAAAATCGTGGTAAATCGGATA
ACGTTCCAAGTGAAGAAGTAGTCAAAAAGATGAAAAACTATTGGAGACAACTTCTAAACGCCAAGTTAAT
CACTCAACGTAAGTTTGATAATTTAACGAAAGCTGAACGTGGAGGTTTGAGTGAACTTGATAAAGCTGGT
TTTATCAAACGCCAATTGGTTGAAACTCGCCAAATCACTAAGCATGTGGCACAAATTTTGGATAGTCGCA
TGAATACTAAATACGATGAAAATGATAAACTTATTCGAGAGGTTAAAGTGATTACCTTAAAATCTAAATT
AGTTTCTGACTTCCGAAAAGATTTCCAATTCTATAAAGTACGTGAGATTAACAATTACCATCATGCCCAT
GATGCGTATCTAAATGCCGTCGTTGGAACTGCTTTGATTAAGAAATATCCAAAACTTGAATCGGAGTTTG
TCTATGGTGATTATAAAGTTTATGATGTTCGTAAAATGATTGCTAAGTCTGAGCAAGAAATAGGCAAAGC
AACCGCAAAATATTTCTTTTACTCTAATATCATGAACTTCTTCAAAACAGAAATTACACTTGCAAATGGA
GAGATTCGCAAACGCCCTCTAATCGAAACTAATGGGGAAACTGGAGAAATTGTCTGGGATAAAGGGCGAG
ATTTTGCCACAGTGCGCAAAGTATTGTCCATGCCCCAAGTCAATATTGTCAAGAAAACAGAAGTACAGAC
AGGCGGATTCTCCAAGGAGTCAATTTTACCAAAAAGAAATTCGGACAAGCTTATTGCTCGTAAAAAAGAC
TGGGATCCAAAAAAATATGGTGGTTTTGATAGTCCAACGGTAGCTTATTCAGTCCTAGTGGTTGCTAAGG
TGGAAAAAGGGAAATCGAAGAAGTTAAAATCCGTTAAAGAGTTACTAGGGATCACAATTATGGAAAGAAG
TTCCTTTGAAAAAAATCCGATTGACTTTTTAGAAGCTAAAGGATATAAGGAAGTTAAAAAAGACTTAATC
ATTAAACTACCTAAATATAGTCTTTTTGAGTTAGAAAACGGTCGTAAACGGATGCTGGCTAGTGCCGGAG
AATTACAAAAAGGAAATGAGCTGGCTCTGCCAAGCAAATATGTGAATTTTTTATATTTAGCTAGTCATTA
TGAAAAGTTGAAGGGTAGTCCAGAAGATAACGAACAAAAACA
